>Addgene plasmid #107794 | pRS DV DNM1-EGFP | addgene full sequence | sequence record 209819 | Addgene NGS Result
GTAAAACGACGGCCAGTGAGCGCGCGTAATACGACTCACTATAGGGCGAATTGGGTACCACGCAGTGTAG
GAGCCGCGTCTGAAAAGCCACACCAGCTCACAGTCCCAGCAGGGCCCGGTGGGGCGGCCAGGGCGGCACA
GGCATCAGGTCCCCACCTCCTTCCCTCTTTGCCTACTCGCAGACCAAGGAGTTCATCTTCTCGGAGCTGC
TGGCCAACCTGTACTCGTGTGGGGACCAGAACACGCTGATGGAGGAGTCGGCGGAGCAGGCACAGCGGCG
CGACGAGATGCTGCGCATGTACCACGCACTGAAGGAGGCGCTCAGCATCATCGGCGACATCAACACGACC
ACCGTCAGCACGCCCATGCCCCCGCCCGTGGACGACTCCTGGCTGCAGGTGCAGAGCGTACCGGCCGGAC
GCAGGTACCAGGGCCGGCCCCCACGGCCCCAAAGCCCCCCAGCCCGGGGCCCGCGGGAGGAATGCCGGGA
CCGGGCAGTGGCGCGCCCGCGTCACCGGGGTGGCTCCCACCTGGAGCGAGGGGCGGAGCTTAGAGAGGGC
GGGGCTTGTCGCGGGGCGGGGCTTGCCGTGGAGAGCTGGCTGCAAGGCTGGGTGGAGCTGGGGCGTTGGC
GCCGCTGGGGGCGGGGCTTAAGCTCCGGCGACCGCCTTAGGGGTGCGGCAGGGAGGGGCTTGCGTGCATG
GGCGTGGCCAGCACTGGGCTGGGGCGGGGCCTCTGGGTGGGCGGAGCTGCTCATCTCGCCTCTCCTTGTT
CCTCGCTCCCTGTCGCCCTCAGGTCGCCCACGTCCAGCCCCACGCCGCAGCGCCGAGCCCCCGCCGTGCC
CCCAGCCCGGCCCGGGTCGCGGGGCCCTGCTCCTGGGCCTCCGCCTGCTGGGTCCGCCCTGGGGGGGGCG
CCCCCCGTGCCCTCCAGGCCGGGGGCTTCCCCTGACCCTTTCGGCCCTCCCCCTCAGGTGCCCTCGCGCC
CCAACCGCGCCCCGCCCGGGGTCCCCAGCCGATCGGGTCAGGCAAGTCCATCCCGTCCTGAGAGCCCCAG
GCCCCCCTTCGACCTCGATCCCCCAGTCGCGACCTTAGTGAGCAAGGGCGAGGAGCTGTTCACCGGGGTG
GTGCCCATCCTGGTCGAGCTGGACGGCGACGTAAACGGCCACAAGTTCAGCGTGTCCGGCGAGGGCGAGG
GCGATGCCACCTACGGCAAGCTGACCCTGAAGTTCATCTGCACCACCGGCAAGCTGCCCGTGCCCTGGCC
CACCCTCGTGACCACCCTGACCTACGGCGTGCAGTGCTTCAGCCGCTACCCCGACCACATGAAGCAGCAC
GACTTCTTCAAGTCCGCCATGCCCGAAGGCTACGTCCAGGAGCGCACCATCTTCTTCAAGGACGACGGCA
ACTACAAGACCCGCGCCGAGGTGAAGTTCGAGGGCGACACCCTGGTGAACCGCATCGAGCTGAAGGGCAT
CGACTTCAAGGAGGACGGCAACATCCTGGGGCACAAGCTGGAGTACAACTACAACAGCCACAACGTCTAT
ATCATGGCCGACAAGCAGAAGAACGGCATCAAGGTGAACTTCAAGATCCGCCACAACATCGAGGACGGCA
GCGTGCAGCTCGCCGACCACTACCAGCAGAACACCCCCATCGGCGACGGCCCCGTGCTGCTGCCCGACAA
CCACTACCTGAGCACCCAGTCCAAGCTGAGCAAAGACCCCAACGAGAAGCGCGATCACATGGTCCTGCTG
GAGTTCGTGACCGCCGCCGGGATCACTCTCGGCATGGACGAGCTGTACAAGTAAAGCGGCCGCGACTCTA
GATCATAATCAGCCATACCACATTTGTAGAGGTTTTACTTGCTTTAAAAAACCTCCCACACCTCCCCCTG
AACCTGAAACATAAAATGAATGCAATTGTTGTTGTTAACTTGTTTATTGCAGCTTATAATGGTTACAAAT
AAAGCAATAGCATCACAAATTTCACAAATAAAGCATTTTTTTCACTGCATTCTAGTTGTGGTTTGTCCAA
ACTCATCAATGTATCTTAGCTGAATGCGGCTGGAGAGGCTGCCGGACGGGCGTGGCCGGGAGGGAAATGG
GGCTGGATTCCAGAGCATCGGACCTGGCCGCCAGAACCGGCCGTTTCTATCCCAGGCAATCGGACTCTGG
GTGCCGGAGCCACGCCACGTGTGGCCGAGGGCTGGCGGAGCCTGCCCCCGAGGGAGCGCTGAGTCCCGGA
GGTGGTCGTTTCTGGGGAGGGGGCTGTGGGGCTCGTCCCACCTGCCCCCTTCTTTCCAGCACTTGCATGG
CGCTTCCCTCTATTTTCACTCTTGGCGGCCGCCCACACGTTGCATTCCTCCTCCTTTCTTCTTCTTGCTG
TCCTCCATCCTCCATTCCGTCCAATTCCTCTCCCAGCCCCTGGGGAGCCTACCTTAGGTCTGACTCTGAA
CCCCGATCTGCTCTGAGTGTGTGGATTTCCTTCAGCTACCCTGATGTCCCCACTTCCCAGCCCTGACTCC
TTTGAGCCATCCCAGGGGGTGTCCAGCCACTGGCCCACAGGAGCAGAGGCCAGGCTGTGACTGTGTGACT
AGAAAGGTGTGTGATGTGTGTGTGGGCGTGCACACGAGTGTGAGAGTGTAAGCATGGCACCCAGGCCCGG
GCTAGGACAGGAGCAGCTGGGGAAGCAGCCTGGGCCGTGGGCAAACTGATGGCTTTTTTCCTCCCCCCAA
CCACCCCCTCCGCGACTTCTGGCCCTACCCAGTCTAAACCAATGTGGTAGGGGTGGCGGCAGGGGCAGGG
ATGGGAGTGCTTGAAGCCTGCTTCATTCCCAAAGATTTCTAGGGAAAAGCTTTCTACTACATCCTTTGGC
TTGACCTTCTTGACCCATGACTCTCTTTCAAGGAAGTTCACTCCAATTCCCAGTCTGCCCTGTTTCCACT
GGCCACATTCTCTAAGGAAGAACACAGCAGGCGGCCGCCACCGCGGTGGAGCTCCAGCTTTTGTTCCCTT
TAGTGAGGGTTAATTGCGCGCTTGGCGTAATCATGGTCATAGCTGTTTCCTGTGTGAAATTGTTATCCGC
TCACAATTCCACACAACATAGGAGCCGGAAGCATAAAGTGTAAAGCCTGGGGTGCCTAATGAGTGAGGTA
ACTCACATTAATTGCGTTGCGCTCACTGCCCGCTTTCCAGTCGGGAAACCTGTCGTGCCAGCTGCATTAA
TGAATCGGCCAACGCGCGGGGAGAGGCGGTTTGCGTATTGGGCGCTCTTCCGCTTCCTCGCTCACTGACT
CGCTGCGCTCGGTCGTTCGGCTGCGGCGAGCGGTATCAGCTCACTCAAAGGCGGTAATACGGTTATCCAC
AGAATCAGGGGATAACGCAGGAAAGAACATGTGAGCAAAAGGCCAGCAAAAGGCCAGGAACCGTAAAAAG
GCCGCGTTGCTGGCGTTTTTCCATAGGCTCCGCCCCCCTGACGAGCATCACAAAAATCGACGCTCAAGTC
AGAGGTGGCGAAACCCGACAGGACTATAAAGATACCAGGCGTTTCCCCCTGGAAGCTCCCTCGTGCGCTC
TCCTGTTCCGACCCTGCCGCTTACCGGATACCTGTCCGCCTTTCTCCCTTCGGGAAGCGTGGCGCTTTCT
CATAGCTCACGCTGTAGGTATCTCAGTTCGGTGTAGGTCGTTCGCTCCAAGCTGGGCTGTGTGCACGAAC
CCCCCGTTCAGCCCGACCGCTGCGCCTTATCCGGTAACTATCGTCTTGAGTCCAACCCGGTAAGACACGA
CTTATCGCCACTGGCAGCAGCCACTGGTAACAGGATTAGCAGAGCGAGGTATGTAGGCGGTGCTACAGAG
TTCTTGAAGTGGTGGCCTAACTACGGCTACACTAGAAGGACAGTATTTGGTATCTGCGCTCTGCTGAAGC
CAGTTACCTTCGGAAAAAGAGTTGGTAGCTCTTGATCCGGCAAACAAACCACCGCTGGTAGCGGTGGTTT
TTTTGTTTGCAAGCAGCAGATTACGCGCAGAAAAAAAGGATCTCAAGAAGATCCTTTGATCTTTTCTACG
GGGTCTGACGCTCAGTGGAACGAAAACTCACGTTAAGGGATTTTGGTCATGAGATTATCAAAAAGGATCT
TCACCTAGATCCTTTTAAATTAAAAATGAAGTTTTAAATCAATCTAAAGTATATATGAGTAAACTTGGTC
TGACAGTTACCAATGCTTAATCAGTGAGGCACCTATCTCAGCGATCTGTCTATTTCGTTCATCCATAGTT
GCCTGACTCCCCGTCGTGTAGATAACTACGATACGGGAGGGCTTACCATCTGGCCCCAGTGCTGCAATGA
TACCGCGAGACCCACGCTCACCGGCTCCAGATTTATCAGCAATAAACCAGCCAGCCGGAAGGGCCGAGCG
CAGAAGTGGTCCTGCAACTTTATCCGCCTCCATCCAGTCTATTAATTGTTGCCGGGAAGCTAGAGTAAGT
AGTTCGCCAGTTAATAGTTTGCGCAACGTTGTTGCCATTGCTACAGGCATCGTGGTGTCACGCTCGTCGT
TTGGTATGGCTTCATTCAGCTCCGGTTCCCAACGATCAAGGCGAGTTACATGATCCCCCATGTTGTGCAA
AAAAGCGGTTAGCTCCTTCGGTCCTCCGATCGTTGTCAGAAGTAAGTTGGCCGCAGTGTTATCACTCATG
GTTATGGCAGCACTGCATAATTCTCTTACTGTCATGCCATCCGTAAGATGCTTTTCTGTGACTGGTGAGT
ACTCAACCAAGTCATTCTGAGAATAGTGTATGCGGCGACCGAGTTGCTCTTGCCCGGCGTCAATACGGGA
TAATACCGCGCCACATAGCAGAACTTTAAAAGTGCTCATCATTGGAAAACGTTCTTCGGGGCGAAAACTC
TCAAGGATCTTACCGCTGTTGAGATCCAGTTCGATGTAACCCACTCGTGCACCCAACTGATCTTCAGCAT
CTTTTACTTTCACCAGCGTTTCTGGGTGAGCAAAAACAGGAAGGCAAAATGCCGCAAAAAAGGGAATAAG
GGCGACACGGAAATGTTGAATACTCATACTCTTCCTTTTTCAATATTATTGAAGCATTTATCAGGGTTAT
TGTCTCATGAGCGGATACATATTTGAATGTATTTAGAAAAATAAACAAATAGGGGTTCCGCGCACATTTC
CCCGAAAAGTGCCACCTGAACGAAGCATCTGTGCTTCATTTTGTAGAACAAAAATGCAACGCGAGAGCGC
TAATTTTTCAAACAAAGAATCTGAGCTGCATTTTTACAGAACAGAAATGCAACGCGAAAGCGCTATTTTA
CCAACGAAGAATCTGTGCTTCATTTTTGTAAAACAAAAATGCAACGCGAGAGCGCTAATTTTTCAAACAA
AGAATCTGAGCTGCATTTTTACAGAACAGAAATGCAACGCGAGAGCGCTATTTTACCAACAAAGAATCTA
TACTTCTTTTTTGTTCTACAAAAATGCATCCCGAGAGCGCTATTTTTCTAACAAAGCATCTTAGATTACT
TTTTTTCTCCTTTGTGCGCTCTATAATGCAGTCTCTTGATAACTTTTTGCACTGTAGGTCCGTTAAGGTT
AGAAGAAGGCTACTTTGGTGTCTATTTTCTCTTCCATAAAAAAAGCCTGACTCCACTTCCCGCGTTTACT
GATTACTAGCGAAGCTGCGGGTGCATTTTTTCAAGATAAAGGCATCCCCGATTATATTCTATACCGATGT
GGATTGCGCATACTTTGTGAACAGAAAGTGATAGCGTTGATGATTCTTCATTGGTCAGAAAATTATGAAC
GGTTTCTTCTATTTTGTCTCTATATACTACGTATAGGAAATGTTTACATTTTCGTATTGTTTTCGATTCA
CTCTATGAATAGTTCTTACTACAATTTTTTTGTCTAAAGAGTAATACTAGAGATAAACATAAAAAATGTA
GAGGTCGAGTTTAGATGCAAGTTCAAGGAGCGAAAGGTGGATGGGTAGGTTATATAGGGATATAGCACAG
AGATATATAGCAAAGAGATACTTTTGAGCAATGTTTGTGGAAGCGGTATTCGCAATATTTTAGTAGCTCG
TTACAGTCCGGTGCGTTTTTGGTTTTTTGAAAGTGCGTCTTCAGAGCGCTTTTGGTTTTCAAAAGCGCTC
TGAAGTTCCTATACTTTCTAGAGAATAGGAACTTCGGAATAGGAACTTCAAAGCGTTTCCGAAAACGAGC
GCTTCCGAAAATGCAACGCGAGCTGCGCACATACAGCTCACTGTTCACGTCGCACCTATATCTGCGTGTT
GCCTGTATATATATATACATGAGAAGAACGGCATAGTGCGTGTTTATGCTTAAATGCGTACTTATATGCG
TCTATTTATGTAGGATGAAAGGTAGTCTAGTACCTCCTGTGATATTATCCCATTCCATGCGGGGTATCGT
ATGCTTCCTTCAGCACTACCCTTTAGCTGTTCTATATGCTGCCACTCCTCAATTGGATTAGTCTCATCCT
TCAATGCTATCATTTCCTTTGATATTGGATCATATTAAGAAACCATTATTATCATGACATTAACCTATAA
AAATAGGCGTATCACGAGGCCCTTTCGTCTCGCGCGTTTCGGTGATGACGGTGAAAACCTCTGACACATG
CAGCTCCCGGAGACGGTCACAGCTTGTCTGTAAGCGGATGCCGGGAGCAGACAAGCCCGTCAGGGCGCGT
CAGCGGGTGTTGGCGGGTGTCGGGGCTGGCTTAACTATGCGGCATCAGAGCAGATTGTACTGAGAGTGCA
CCATAAACGACATTACTATATATATAATATAGGAAGCATTTAATAGACAGCATCGTAATATATGTGTACT
TTGCAGTTATGACGCCAGATGGCAGTAGTGGAAGATATTCTTTATTGAAAAATAGCTTGTCACCTTACGT
ACAATCTTGATCCGGAGCTTTTCTTTTTTTGCCGATTAAGAATTAATTCGGTCGAAAAAAGAAAAGGAGA
GGGCCAAGAGGGAGGGCATTGGTGACTATTGAGCACGTGAGTATACGTGATTAAGCACACAAAGGCAGCT
TGGAGTATGTCTGTTATTAATTTCACAGGTAGTTCTGGTCCATTGGTGAAAGTTTGCGGCTTGCAGAGCA
CAGAGGCCGCAGAATGTGCTCTAGATTCCGATGCTGACTTGCTGGGTATTATATGTGTGCCCAATAGAAA
GAGAACAATTGACCCGGTTATTGCAAGGAAAATTTCAAGTCTTGTAAAAGCATATAAAAATAGTTCAGGC
ACTCCGAAATACTTGGTTGGCGTGTTTCGTAATCAACCTAAGGAGGATGTTTTGGCTCTGGTCAATGATT
ACGGCATTGATATCGTCCAACTGCATGGAGATGAGTCGTGGCAAGAATACCAAGAGTTCCTCGGTTTGCC
AGTTATTAAAAGACTCGTATTTCCAAAAGACTGCAACATACTACTCAGTGCAGCTTCACAGAAACCTCAT
TCGTTTATTCCCTTGTTTGATTCAGAAGCAGGTGGGACAGGTGAACTTTTGGATTGGAACTCGATTTCTG
ACTGGGTTGGAAGGCAAGAGAGCCCCGAAAGCTTACATTTTATGTTAGCTGGTGGACTGACGCCAGAAAA
TGTTGGTGATGCGCTTAGATTAAATGGCGTTATTGGTGTTGATGTAAGCGGAGGTGTGGAGACAAATGGT
GTAAAAGACTCTAACAAAATAGCAAATTTCGTCAAAAATGCTAAGAAATAGGTTATTACTGAGTAGTATT
TATTTAAGTATTGTTTGTGCACTTGCCTATGCGGTGTGAAATACCGCACAGATGCGTAAGGAGAAAATAC
CGCATCAGGAAATTGTAAACGTTAATATTTTGTTAAAATTCGCGTTAAATTTTTGTTAAATCAGCTCATT
TTTTAACCAATAGGCCGAAATCGGCAAAATCCCTTATAAATCAAAAGAATAGACCGAGATAGGGT
[37 nt withheld, positions 7976-8012]
AAAGAACGTGGACTCCAACGTCAAAGG
[49 nt withheld, positions 8040-8088]
T
[91 nt withheld, positions 8090-8180]
G
[124 nt withheld, positions 8182-8305]
CGCGCCATTCGCCATTCAGGCTGCGCAACTGTTGGGAAGGGCGATCGGTGCGGGCCTCTTCGCTATTACG
CCAGCTGGCGAAAGGGGGATGTGCTGCAAGGCGATTAAGTTGGGTAACGCCAGGGTTTTCCCAGTCACGA
CGTT
Features (pLannotate 1.2.2; 23 found; start..end, strand, type, name):
     27..45      +  promoter       T7 promoter: promoter for bacteriophage T7 RNA polymerase
    183..566     +  CDS            Dnm1 (fragment): DYN1_MOUSE - Also known as Dnm, Kiaa4093. Experimental evidence at protein level: Swiss-Prot protein existence level 1. Microtubule-associated force-producing protein involved in producing microtubule bundles and able to bind and hydrolyze GTP. Most probably involved in vesicular trafficking processes. Involved in receptor-mediated endocytosis (By similarity). From Mus musculus (Mouse).
    773..1066    +  CDS            DNM1 (fragment): DYN1_HUMAN - Also known as DNM. Experimental evidence at protein level: Swiss-Prot protein existence level 1. Microtubule-associated force-producing protein involved in producing microtubule bundles and able to bind and hydrolyze GTP. Most probably involved in vesicular trafficking processes. Involved in receptor-mediated endocytosis. From Homo sapiens (Human).
   1085..1801    +  CDS            mEGFP: mEGFP is a basic (constitutively fluorescent) green fluorescent protein published in 2002, derived from Aequorea victoria. It has moderate acid sensitivity.
   1821..1904    +  CDS            large T antigen (fragment): large T antigen from SV40 (simian virus 40)
   1927..2048    +  polyA_signal   SV40 poly(A) signal: SV40 polyadenylation signal
   2971..2994    -  misc_feature   MCS (fragment): pBluescript multiple cloning site
   3007..3025    -  promoter       T3 promoter: promoter for bacteriophage T3 RNA polymerase
   3070..3086    -  protein_bind   lac operator: The lac repressor binds to the lac operator to inhibit transcription in E. coli. This inhibition can be relieved by adding lactose or isopropyl-β-D-thiogalactopyranoside (IPTG). lac repressor encoded by lacI
   3094..3124    -  promoter       lac promoter: promoter for the E. coli lac operon
   3139..3160    -  protein_bind   CAP binding site: CAP binding activates transcription in the presence of cAMP. E. coli catabolite activator protein
   3173..3265    -  CDS            lacI (fragment): lac repressor; lacI; The lac repressor binds to the lac operator to inhibit transcription in E. coli. This inhibition can be relieved by adding lactose or isopropyl-β-D-thiogalactopyranoside (IPTG).
   3448..4036    -  rep_origin     ori: high-copy-number ColE1/pMB1/pBR322/pUC origin of replication
   4207..5067    -  CDS            AmpR: β-lactamase; bla; confers resistance to ampicillin, carbenicillin, and related antibiotics
   5068..5172    -  promoter       AmpR promoter: bla
   5199..6541    -  rep_origin     2μ ori: yeast 2μ plasmid origin of replication
   6609..6644    +  CDS            rop (fragment): Rop protein, which maintains plasmids at low copy number; rop
   6746..6795    +  misc_feature   bom (fragment): basis of mobility region from pBR322
   6796..7076    +  promoter       TRP1 promoter: S. cerevisiae TRP1
   7077..7751    +  CDS            TRP1: phosphoribosylanthranilate isomerase, required for tryptophan biosynthesis; S. cerevisiae TRP1; yeast auxotrophic marker
   7798..7849    +  misc_feature   bom (fragment): basis of mobility region from pBR322
   7850..8305    -  rep_origin     f1 ori (sequence partly withheld): f1 bacteriophage origin of replication; arrow indicates direction of (+) strand synthesis
   8313..19      -  CDS            lacZα (fragment) (across the origin): LacZα fragment of β-galactosidase; lacZ fragment
