[The description below was written by a language model from this plasmid's Addgene catalogue record and pLannotate feature annotations shown in this document.]
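Description:
pRS DV DNM1-EGFP is a homology-directed repair donor vector for knock-in gene editing at the human DNM1 (dynamin-1) locus, built on the yeast–E. coli shuttle plasmid pRS424. The backbone supplies a high-copy ColE1/pUC-type origin and the β-lactamase gene for ampicillin selection in E. coli, together with the yeast 2μ origin and the TRP1 auxotrophic marker with its own promoter. An f1 origin and the pBluescript-derived lacZα/MCS region with flanking T7 and T3 promoters are also present. The yeast elements matter here mainly for construction, since the depositor notes that the plasmid was put together by DNA assembly in yeast. They are not relevant to its eventual use in human cells.

The insert sits between the T7 and T3 promoters. Two segments are annotated as dynamin-1 coding fragments separated by an unannotated gap, which fits genomic sequence containing exons from the 3′ end of DNM1. One of these fragments was matched to the mouse ortholog, presumably because of sequence conservation, as the record lists the insert as human. They are followed closely by a monomeric EGFP coding sequence, a short SV40-derived fragment and the SV40 polyadenylation signal. Roughly 900 bp of unannotated sequence then lies before the MCS remnant. This could be the downstream homology arm, but the record does not define the arms or their boundaries.

No mammalian promoter is annotated, which suggests that the fusion is expressed from the endogenous DNM1 promoter after integration. The arrangement points to C-terminal tagging of endogenous dynamin-1 with GFP, so that the protein can be imaged at native expression levels and edited cells identified by fluorescence. The nuclease and guide used with this donor are not specified.
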