Addgene plasmid #107794: pRS DV DNM1-EGFP
Purpose: donor vector for knock-in gene editing at human DNM1 locus
Depositing lab: Sandra Schmid. Depositing organization: University of Texas Southwestern Medical Center. Publication: A noncanonical role for dynamin-1 in regulating early stages of clathrin-mediated endocytosis in non-neuronal cells. Srinivasan S, Burckhardt CJ, Bhave M, Chen Z, Chen PH, Wang X, Danuser G, Schmid SL. PLoS Biol. 2018 Apr 18;16(4):e2005377. doi: 10.1371/journal.pbio.2005377. eCollection 2018 Apr. PubMed 29668686.
Backbone
  Vector backbone: pRS424
  Backbone manufacturer: ATCC
  Backbone size w/o insert (bp): 5616
  Vector type: Bacterial Expression, Yeast Expression ; yeast-E.coli shuttle vector
  Selectable markers: TRP1 ; eGFP
Growth in bacteria
  Bacterial resistance: Ampicillin, 100 μg/mL
  Growth temperature: 37°C
  Growth strain: DH5alpha
  Copy number: High Copy
Gene/Insert
  Gene/Insert name: DNM1-eGFP
  Species: H. sapiens (human), Synthetic
  Entrez Gene: DNM1 (a.k.a. DEE31, DNM, EIEE31)
  Cloning method: Unknown
  Sequencing primers: 5′ M13-F20; 3′ M13R
Terms and licenses: Academic/Nonprofit Terms; Industry Terms: Not Available to Industry
Depositor comments: Created using DNA assembly in yeast
How to cite: pRS DV DNM1-EGFP was a gift from Sandra Schmid (Addgene plasmid # 107794 ; http://n2t.net/addgene:107794 ; RRID:Addgene_107794)
